>Addgene plasmid #59788 | pSA102 | depositor full sequence | sequence record 95469 | pSA102 sequence 10116 bps
ATCTTCAGATGGGAGCAGTGGACTGTCTATTTGATATTCTTAAAATGTACTCTATAAAAGATGAAACTGT
AATGACCAATTCCCTACATAAATATTTTTAACTAATTGGTCGGATATTTGGGGATCAGAGAAGTACTTGT
TTTTGCGATATTAATAATGATATATTTTTCTAGTAAAAAAATGTTAAGCGATTTGTGAATAATTAAGTTG
GCTTGAAAAAGATTTTTTGATAGCTATGTATTTTGTTAATTTAAATCAGATTTTAAAACTTTATTATTGA
CTATTTATATATATTATATATTATATATTTTCATGGTTTAATCAAAATCTATTAAATTATTTCTAAAATC
TCTAAATATCGAATTCTCTAAAAAGCTTCATCAACAAAAGCATTTCAATTATCTAACACAATGAGAATAA
TTCAAGAACTGAAATAGAAAGAAATCTAGAAAAAAAAGAGAGTGAGGTGCCCTATTAAATCGGTGCTCTC
CTCTCTAACAGAAGCGCCTACACGCACCCAAGAGAGCTCTTTTTCTTTCTTTTTTCGGAGCACACATACA
CGCATACACTCCTCAGAAGTGTATAGAGAAAATGGGAGAAGAAGCGAAAGAAGACGAAGAAGCGGTTGTG
ATGTATGCATCGGGCGTTTCTATCTCTCTCCGTGAGCAACGAGCTAGTCAACCCATCGATCCATTTTTGT
GAGCACACACAGAGAGAGACTCAAACACACTCACAGCTTCACACTGAGCTCCAAGAGCTCTGTAGAGAGA
AGCCAGAGTATGCTTTCCTCGATTTTCCTAACGTCTTCTTCTTCTGCTTTTTTCTTTTTCCCAACGAGTT
GTAGTCCACTAACTTCAATTTTTCCTCCAGAGAAAGAGTTTTAGAGAGACAGCTGATAAATACACTAGAG
AAATAAAAAGAATGATAAAAATTTGCTATTTTAATCAGTTCCCTCTCGTTTCTCTAAGTTTTGTTGTTGG
GTTGGGAAATTAAAATTGGAAAATGGAAATAACGTTTTTTTCTGTCTAATCTTGAATTCTCCAGACATTT
CTTATTTCCTTTTTTGTTGCAAGTTTTTCTTCCTTCTCTAATTTTTAATCAAAGATATCTCGCTATGAAC
TTTGAATTTTTGATATTTTGATTCTATAAATACATAAAGTAATCTAAATGCTCTTTTAAAATAAATCTAC
AGTAGCCCTATTTTCAGATGGTCTCAAAGGGTGAAGAAGATAACATGGCAATTATTAAAGAGTTTATGCG
TTTCAAGGTGCATATGGAGGGATCTGTCAATGGGCATGAGTTTGAAATTGAAGGTGAAGGAGAAGGCCGA
CCATATGAGGGAACACAAACCGCAAAACTAAAGGTAAGTTTAAACATATATATACTAACTAACCCTGATT
ATTTAAATTTTCAGGTAACTAAAGGCGGACCATTACCATTCGCCTGGGACATCCTCTCTCCACAGTTCAT
GTATGGAAGTAAAGCTTATGTTAAACATCCGGCAGATATACCAGATTATTTGAAACTTTCATTCCCGGAG
GGTTTTAAGTGGGAACGCGTAATGAATTTTGAAGACGGAGGAGTTGTTACAGTGACGCAAGACTCAAGGT
AAGTTTAAACAGTTCGGTACTAACTAACCATACATATTTAAATTTTCAGCCTCCAAGATGGAGAATTTAT
TTATAAAGTCAAACTTCGAGGAACGAATTTCCCCTCGGATGGACCTGTTATGCAGAAGAAGACTATGGGA
TGGGAAGCTTCAAGTGAAAGAATGTACCCTGAAGACGGTGCTCTTAAGGGAGAGATTAAACAACGTCTTA
AATTGAAAGATGGAGGACATTACGATGCTGAGGTAAGTTTAAACATGATTTTACTAACTAACTAATCTGA
TTTAAATTTTCAGGTGAAGACAACTTACAAAGCCAAAAAACCAGTTCAGCTGCCAGGAGCGTACAATGTT
AATATTAAACTGGATATCACCTCCCACAACGAGGATTACACTATCGTTGAGCAATATGAAAGAGCTGAAG
GGCGGCACTCGACAGGTGGCATGGATGAATTGTATAAGTAGGTCCAATTACTCTTCAACATCCCTACATG
CTCTTTCTCCCTGTGCTCCCACCCCCTATTTTTGTTATTATCAAAAAAACTTCTTCTTAATTTCTTTGTT
TTTTAGCTTCTTTTAAGTCACCTCTAACAATGAAATTGTGTAGATTCAAAAATAGAATTAATTCGTAATA
AAAAGTCGAAAAAAATTGTGCTCCCTCCCCCCATTAATAATAATTCTATCCCAAAATCTACACAATGTTC
TGTGTACACTTCTTATGTTTTTTTTACTTCTGATAAATTTTTTTTGAAACATCATAGAAAAAACCGCACA
CAAAATACCTTATCATATGTTACGTTTCAGTTTATGACCGCAATTTTTATTTCTTCGCACGTCTGGGCCT
CTCATGACGTCAAATCATGCTCATCGTGAAAAAGTTTTGGAGTATTTTTGGAATTTTTCAATCAAGTGAA
AGTTTATGAAATTAATTTTCCTGCTTTTGCTTTTTGGGGGTTTCCCCTATTGTTTGTCAAGAGTTTCGAG
GACGGCGTTTTTCTTGCTAAAATCACAAGTATTGATGAGCACGATGCAAGAAAGATCGGAAGAAGGTTTG
GGTTTGAGGCTCAGTGGAAGGTGAGTAGAAGTTGATAATTTGAAAGTGGAGTAGTGTCTATGGGGTTTTT
GCCTTAAATGACAGAATACATTCCCAATATACCAAACATAACTGTTTAAACACTGGCCGTCGTTTTACAC
TCGAGACGTACGGTGCGCGCGATGCATTCGAAGATCTGCCCACTAGTGAGTCGTATTATAAGTGCAAGTA
AGATCAGTGTTTGTTTCGATATCAGTCTGTTTCGTAACGGTCTTCTGTATAACTACAAAAAAGAATAAAA
AACCGTATCACAACTGAGAAAAAAGACAAAACTTATTGAACAGTGTTCCTTTCAAAAAATTATTTTGTAA
AAAATCGAGTTTTTCTCCAAAATAACGCACGCAATCAAAAACAAGAAAACTAACGTGTTCTCCTGGGCGT
GGAACTCCTTATCAAGATTACCATTATTGTCTGTCAGAATTGATATTTCAATTATTTCATATCTAGACAA
ACCCGGGTGTCTTGCATTTATTAGTACTGTGAGTTTACATACAAACGAGGCTTACTCAGATAACATAGAG
TCACCTCTAATTAGCAAAAACCCATTTCTAATTAGCTATTTCGACCAGTTCTAAAGTCACCGTAATTAGA
AATGGTTTTTGTAGCTTTTCTAATTAGAAATGACCCCGAGATAAGTGAAATATGGCATTTTCTGGGTTTT
CTAGTAAGAAATGATCCCGCACGTAGTGATTCCGCGTTACAAGCCAAATTCAAATTAAAAAAGTATATTA
CACAATTCAAGTTACATTATTTTCAGGAAACAATGGCGAAGAGCAAAGCAGAGATTCAAAAGGAGGAAAG
AGACAACAGATATGAACGAAGACTTCTTGAAAAGAGAAAGAGACATGAGGTGAGTAACCATGATAATAAA
TAATCAAGTAAGGGCTATAGATTTATAAATTCTGGAGTTAACAGTTTCGAAAAAAAGTAGTTTTCATATG
TGCGAAGGAATATCAAAAATAGGGGAATAGCCTAAACGAGTGAGAAAATTAAATGTTTGTTATTTTTTCA
AAAATGTCTGCAGGGCCGTTATCCTTTCAAATGCACTCTATCAAACATAGATCATATCCATCATATCTTA
TCCAGAATTTATATCATATCCAAGATTGAGAGCGTTTCAAGGAAAATCTCAAACAACCATACAATTTTGT
AGATCGACAACAAGGCCTCCACTTCTTCATCGATGGCCTCTGCAGCACCTGCACCACCAAGTTTGTATTT
TTCATATTAATATAAAGTGAGCCACGCATAGTCGTTTTTAGGATTTTTGCCAGATCGATGTCGCGCAAAC
AGACTGTTTTTTTTTCTTTGAAAGCCGTGCGTGACATGGGCCACGGATTGTAACGCCGCGCTGGATGGAT
AAAAATTTATTCAGTTTTTTAGCCTTTACAAAATATGGTTCGACTACTTTCTTTATTTTTACATTTTTAT
AGGTGCTCATTGAGCTGAGATATTTTGGGTATAATCGGAAAATCGCTGATTTTGGTCATTTTTCTGCACT
AAAGATTACACAAAAAGTTCAGTATTTAGATTCATTGTTGAAAATTGGGGATGATCTACAGATACATATC
GCCGTGTTCAAAAACACACGTGCTGTGACGTCGTGACTGGGGAAAACCCTGGCGTTACCCAACTTAATCG
CCTTGCAGCACATCCCCCTTTCGCCAGCTGGCGTAATAGCGAAGAGGCCCGCACCGATCGCCCTTCCCAA
CAGTTGCGCAGCCTGAATGGCGAATGGCGCCTGATGCGGTATTTTCTCCTTACGCATCTGTGCGGTATTT
CACACCGCATATGGTGCACTCTCAGTACAATCTGCTCTGATGCCGCATAGTTAAGCCAGCCCCGACACCC
GCCAACACCCGCTGACGCGCCCTGACGGGCTTGTCTGCTCCCGGCATCCGCTTACAGACAAGCTGTGACC
GTCTCCGGGAGCTGCATGTGTCAGAGGTTTTCACCGTCATCACCGAAACGCGCGAGACGAAAGGGCCTCG
TGATACGCCTATTTTTATAGGTTAATGTCATGATAATAATGGTTTCTTAGACGTCAGGTGGCACTTTTCG
GGGAAATGTGCGCGGAACCCCTATTTGTTTATTTTTCTAAATACATTCAAATATGTATCCGCTCATGAGA
CAATAACCCTGATAAATGCTTCAATAATATTGAAAAAGGAAGAGTATGAGTATTCAACATTTCCGTGTCG
CCCTTATTCCCTTTTTTGCGGCATTTTGCCTTCCTGTTTTTGCTCACCCAGAAACGCTGGTGAAAGTAAA
AGATGCTGAAGATCAGTTGGGTGCACGAGTGGGTTACATCGAACTGGATCTCAACAGCGGTAAGATCCTT
GAGAGTTTTCGCCCCGAAGAACGTTTTCCAATGATGAGCACTTTTAAAGTTCTGCTATGTGGCGCGGTAT
TATCCCGTATTGACGCCGGGCAAGAGCAACTCGGTCGCCGCATACACTATTCTCAGAATGACTTGGTTGA
GTACTCACCAGTCACAGAAAAGCATCTTACGGATGGCATGACAGTAAGAGAATTATGCAGTGCTGCCATA
ACCATGAGTGATAACACTGCGGCCAACTTACTTCTGACAACGATCGGAGGACCGAAGGAGCTAACCGCTT
TTTTGCACAACATGGGGGATCATGTAACTCGCCTTGATCGTTGGGAACCGGAGCTGAATGAAGCCATACC
AAACGACGAGCGTGACACCACGATGCCTGTAGCAATGGCAACAACGTTGCGCAAACTATTAACTGGCGAA
CTACTTACTCTAGCTTCCCGGCAACAATTAATAGACTGGATGGAGGCGGATAAAGTTGCAGGACCACTTC
TGCGCTCGGCCCTTCCGGCTGGCTGGTTTATTGCTGATAAATCTGGAGCCGGTGAGCGTGGGTCTCGCGG
TATCATTGCAGCACTGGGGCCAGATGGTAAGCCCTCCCGTATCGTAGTTATCTACACGACGGGGAGTCAG
GCAACTATGGATGAACGAAATAGACAGATCGCTGAGATAGGTGCCTCACTGATTAAGCATTGGTAACTGT
CAGACCAAGTTTACTCATATATACTTTAGATTGATTTAAAACTTCATTTTTAATTTAAAAGGATCTAGGT
GAAGATCCTTTTTGATAATCTCATGACCAAAATCCCTTAACGTGAGTTTTCGTTCCACTGAGCGTCAGAC
CCCGTAGAAAAGATCAAAGGATCTTCTTGAGATCCTTTTTTTCTGCGCGTAATCTGCTGCTTGCAAACAA
AAAAACCACCGCTACCAGCGGTGGTTTGTTTGCCGGATCAAGAGCTACCAACTCTTTTTCCGAAGGTAAC
TGGCTTCAGCAGAGCGCAGATACCAAATACTGTCCTTCTAGTGTAGCCGTAGTTAGGCCACCACTTCAAG
AACTCTGTAGCACCGCCTACATACCTCGCTCTGCTAATCCTGTTACCAGTGGCTGCTGCCAGTGGCGATA
AGTCGTGTCTTACCGGGTTGGACTCAAGACGATAGTTACCGGATAAGGCGCAGCGGTCGGGCTGAACGGG
GGGTTCGTGCACACAGCCCAGCTTGGAGCGAACGACCTACACCGAACTGAGATACCTACAGCGTGAGCTA
TGAGAAAGCGCCACGCTTCCCGAAGGGAGAAAGGCGGACAGGTATCCGGTAAGCGGCAGGGTCGGAACAG
GAGAGCGCACGAGGGAGCTTCCAGGGGGAAACGCCTGGTATCTTTATAGTCCTGTCGGGTTTCGCCACCT
CTGACTTGAGCGTCGATTTTTGTGATGCTCGTCAGGGGGGCGGAGCCTATGGAAAAACGCCAGCAACGCG
GCCTTTTTACGGTTCCTGGTCTTTTGCTGGCCTTTTGCTCACATGTTCTTTCCTGCGTTATCCCCTGATT
CTGTGGATAACCGTATTACCGCCTTTGAGTGAGCTGATACCAGCGGATAACAATTTCACAGGGCCCTGTC
GGATTATGGGCTCTTCTTTTATCCTCTACTTTCTTTCTAGAAAATGCAAATGTTGAGTCAGAAATTGCTG
AATGGAGTACAACTGCAATGGGTTTAGCTTATGTTTCTGGAACAATTACTGGTGGAATTGTGATTGAAAA
GTAAGGTTATATTTCATTTCAATAAATGTTACCACAGTATAACAAAAACAAGTTACATTGTTCAGAGTAT
GTCTGAATGTATTATTATTATTGTATTTGTGCATCAGTACTGTAGTTGTACTGAAGAAGGGTTTAAAATA
ATCTCAACGTTTTTAAGACGAGTTAGTGAGAATACGGTCGCAGTTAGGATGTTTGGACATAGTTTTATTA
GATAATCGTGAACTAACTCACTATAAAAACCCGCTAACTCATTGAATAAGATAGTTTTAAACGTTCAAAA
TTTGAAGACAAAATTGTATGAATAAGTTTACAGAGTTGGTCGACGCAAGCTTCTCCTTCTCTTCACATTT
CTCAATAATTTAGCTCTAATTGCATTCGTATTCTTCGCAAAAATACGTATTCTGATTGACCCGATGAAAT
ACGGATGCCTAGTTGCATTGATCATCTACGGTTATACTTATGGGTGAGGTTTTTCAAATATATTTTGATT
TAATCGAATAATGAAATTTCAGAACTGGAGTTGGTCCAATTTCGTGGTTTATATCCTCTGAACTGGTACC
TCAAAAACATCGTAGTATTGCTCAATCTGTGGCATATTCAATGAATACTGTAATGGTGGTTATCAGTACA
TTTACAGTATTACCTCTATATTCCGTTATTGGTAGTTATGCTTTCCTTATTCTATATTCAATTCCTTCAT
TTATAAGTATGCTTATATTATTTCGCTACTTACCGGAAACCAAAGGACGAGAGATTCATGATATTGTGAA
TGAACTTAAAAAAAAATGAAAACCTTTGAAAACGTTCATACGGCCGAAATTTTACTTGATCGAGCCAATT
GAACTTTTGTTAAGACTTACAGAAAAGTGAGAGATTTTGTTACAAAAAAGTGAGAAAAAAGCGAAAATGA
ACAGGAAAAAGAAGAAAAATACACCCGAAGTATCATATAAAAATTAAAAAGATTGTTTGACCTGGCGGAA
CTTTTTTGCAAAAACTCTGAATATCCATGGCACATGCTTCGTGCAAAACAGGATCCAAATGAATATCAAC
AAGAGATTCTTGAAGACGACGAGCCACTTGCTCAGAGCATTGCTTATCTCGAATGAGACCCTTGTTAAAA
TCATTTTTCAAACATTATATGACATTGTCGAAATGTCCTCCTGATTCCATGATGGTAGCAAACTCACTTC
GTCTTTGAGCCAATTTATCCAAGTCCTTGTAAAAAGTATTCGAAAATTGTTAACGGATAAAATGTTTATT
ATAATATCAAAAACAATTTGTCAGTTGACCACTTTTTGATATATTTGACAGAAACCGGGATGAATTGGCT
CAAAGTTAGGGCGCCCTTCTATTACAGGGTTTCTGATAACAAACCGGTTATTAACTCCCAACAAGGGATG
ATTTCAATTCATCATGCTCAAATTGACCCAAATTAAGTTACATGACAAATTCATCGCCCTTTTCAACTCT
TCTTGGCTCATCATCTGTTATTCTGTTCCTATTCTGTCTGCACCCTATACCCCTTTGCATACTCTCTCGT
CATTCCTTTCTTGGATAGTGTCTTCTTCTCCCCAGCTCTGCTACTTCTATGACTTGCGCCCGCTGCTTTT
CCGCTCGTTCCTCTCCTCTCTGACGTCTTCTTCTGCTTCTTTTCTCCTTCCTTTTTCCCTTCTCAATCTT
CCTCTTTTTCCCATTTCTGTCAATCATTCGAAGAAGAAGAAGAAGAAGACCCTCATTCATTTCATTTTTT
TTTCTGTCGGTGTGTGCTGCTCGGTTAAGAGTGAGCTCTCTATTCCACGTCTTCTTCTTTTTCTTCTTCG
ATTCGAATCAATCACTCCACCAAAACGCATTCGTTTTTGGGATTCACCCCGCGGTTCGCAATAGGTTTCT
TTTTCAAATTATTAGCGTTATAAATAGAAAAATGGTGGAGTTTCAATAAAAATGATAATTTACAAAGTGT
ATTTTGATTACATGTACTCAAAAAGGTTGAAATTTTTCATACCAGTTTTCCGGAAATCCATCTGATATCA
TTATCGTATTTTTCTTTTTAAAAATGTTTTCAAAAAAAAACAAAATATAGCTGGTTATTTGGCACCCTCT
AATTACCATTTTCCTGTCACACCACACTCTTTTCCTTCTTCCACTTCTTTCCGTTTTCAGCCGCTTCCAA
CCAAACCGATATGAAAGCCGAGCAACAACGATCGATTCCACCCGGCTCGGCGACCTTCCCGTCGCAGGTG
AGACTCAGAAAACTAGAGAAACCGCTCAACTAACTCTTGATATCCGATTTCATTCTTTTCTCTTTTCTTT
TTGTTGAACTTTTCCATATTTCCAGATGCCACGGCCACCACCAAGCACCGAACAAGGAATCACAACGGAA
TCGGAGCTTGCGAAGAAAGCTCAAATCACTCCGAACGACGTTTTAGCACTTCCGGGAATCACTCAAGGTA
TCTTGCTCCCTTTGGATTTCAGTTTAAAACATAAATTTAGGATTCTTATGCTCCCCATCTGCGAACATCT
ATAACATCGAGTTCACCAAGTTCCAAATCCGTGATCTGGACACTGAGCAAGTGCTTTTCGAGATCGCCAA
ACCGGAGAACGATCAGGAGAATGATGAGTCGCCACAGGAGTCGGCAAGATACGTGCGTTATAGATTTGCT
CCAAACTTTTTGAAACTCAAAACGGTCGGAGCAACTGTGGAATTCAAAGTAGGAGACATCCCAATCCATC
ATTTCCGAATGATCGAACGTCACTTCTTCAAAGATCGCCTTCTGAAGTGTTTTGACTTTGAATTCGGATT
CTGTATTCCGAATTCACGAAACAACTGTGAACATATCTATGAGTTCCCTCAACTCTCTCAACAACTCAGT
GAGTCATTATTCTAAAAAGTACAATTCAAAAGACTAATCTCTTTTTCAGTGGACGACATGATCAACAATC
CAAACGAGACTCGTTCTGACAGCTTCTATTTCGTCGATAACAAACTCGTCATGCACAACAAAGCCGACTA
CTCATATGATGCATAAATATTTAATACAAAAATGTTCTGGATAATTATTCTGTCGAATAGAAAAAAAACT
CCAAATGTGATTAAATTCCAATAATTCCTGTCTAGTTTGTTCCTTCCCCTTCCCCTTCTCATGTTCAATG
CATTCCTAAGCTTTTCAGTTCCCCCCTTGTTTCTATATTTTTTCGCTGTCCTGTCACACTCGCTAAAAAC
ACTAATCACACGGAAATCTGTTTTCAATAAAAACTCCAACTTTAACTCATTTTCAATTTCAACTGAAAGA
TTTTTTCATTAGAGAATGTCTAGAACTAGGCCGTTT
Features (pLannotate 1.2.2; 13 found; start..end, strand, type, name):
   1208..2068    +  CDS            mCherry: mCherry is a basic (constitutively fluorescent) red fluorescent protein published in 2004, derived from Discosoma sp.. It is reported to be a very rapidly-maturing monomer with low acid sensitivity.
   2585..2680    +  CDS            aex-5 (fragment): AEX5_CAEEL - Also known as kpc-3 From Caenorhabditis elegans.
   2781..2799    +  CDS            lacZα (fragment): LacZα fragment of β-galactosidase; lacZ fragment
   4298..4434    +  CDS            lacZα (fragment): LacZα fragment of β-galactosidase; lacZ fragment
   4440..4539    -  misc_feature   bom (fragment): basis of mobility region from pBR322
   4641..4676    -  CDS            rop (fragment): Rop protein, which maintains plasmids at low copy number; rop
   4771..4875    +  promoter       AmpR promoter: bla
   4876..5736    +  CDS            AmpR: β-lactamase; bla; confers resistance to ampicillin, carbenicillin, and related antibiotics
   5907..6495    +  rep_origin     ori: high-copy-number ColE1/pMB1/pBR322/pUC origin of replication
   7260..7276    -  CDS            M13 gene XI (fragment): pXI; XI; phage assembly
   7754..7969    -  CDS            GSLG1_CAEEL (fragment): Experimental evidence at protein level: Swiss-Prot protein existence level 1. From Caenorhabditis elegans.
   8843..8860    -  misc_feature   P element 5' end (fragment): No description available
   8971..9813    +  CDS            unc-119: UN119_CAEEL - Experimental evidence at protein level: Swiss-Prot protein existence level 1. Myristoyl-binding protein that acts as a cargo adapter: specifically binds the myristoyl moiety of a subset of N-terminally myristoylated proteins and is required for their localization. Plays a key role in ciliary membrane localization of proteins. Required for the establishment or function of the nervous system. From Caenorhabditis elegans.
