[The description below was written by a language model from this plasmid's Addgene catalogue record and pLannotate feature annotations shown in this document.]
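Description:
pSA102 is a 10.1 kb C. elegans transgene plasmid built on pCFJ150, a backbone that the depositor modified to carry a PmeI site so that inserts could be assembled by Gibson cloning. It is propagated in E. coli through a high-copy ColE1/pUC-type origin and selected with ampicillin via the bla (AmpR) gene and its promoter. The annotated sequence also contains an unc-119 coding region, a gene required for normal nervous system function. In worm vectors of this kind, unc-119 commonly serves as a rescue marker for identifying transgenic animals in an unc-119 mutant background. Short hits to other C. elegans genes (aex-5 and GSLG1 fragments) appear elsewhere in the plasmid. These may reflect worm genomic sequence carried in the backbone, such as homology arms for targeted insertion, although the record does not describe their role. The small lacZα, rop, bom, M13 and P element fragments look like leftover cloning-vector sequence.

The payload is a three-part expression cassette assembled by Gibson cloning. It consists of the C. elegans rab-3 promoter, a worm-adapted mCherry coding sequence, and the unc-54 3' UTR. The rab-3 promoter directs expression in neurons, mCherry provides a monomeric, fast-maturing red fluorescent readout, and the unc-54 3' UTR is a widely used, permissive worm terminator region that supplies mRNA 3' end processing signals. Only the mCherry open reading frame is picked up by the automated annotation, and the promoter and UTR are known from the catalogue fields. The stated purpose is to drive mCherry in C. elegans neurons. The plasmid comes from work on targeted protein depletion in worms, where such a construct could mark neuronal expression or act as a control, though the record does not specify this.
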