Addgene plasmid #59788: pSA102
Purpose: drives mCherry in C. elegans neurons
Depositing lab: Jeremy Nance. Depositing organization: NYU Grossman School of Medicine. Publication: Repurposing an endogenous degradation system for rapid and targeted depletion of C. elegans proteins. Armenti ST, Lohmer LL, Sherwood DR, Nance J. Development. 2014 Dec;141(23):4640-7. doi: 10.1242/dev.115048. Epub 2014 Nov 5. PubMed 25377555.
Backbone
  Vector backbone: pCFJ150
  Modifications to backbone: modified to include PmeI restriction site for Gibson cloning
Growth in bacteria
  Bacterial resistance: Ampicillin, 100 μg/mL
  Growth temperature: 37°C
  Growth strain: DH5alpha
  Copy number: Unknown
Gene/Insert 1
  Gene/Insert name: rab-3 promoter
  Species: C. elegans (nematode)
  Cloning method: Gibson Cloning
  Sequencing primers: 5′ atcttcagatgggagcagtggac; 3′ CTGAAAATAGGGCTACTGTAGATTTATTTTAAAAGAGC
Gene/Insert 2
  Gene/Insert name: mCherry (worm)
  Species: C. elegans (nematode)
  Cloning method: Gibson Cloning
  Sequencing primers: 5′ ATGGTCTCAAAGGGTGAAGAAG; 3′ CTACTTATACAATTCATCCATGCCAC
Gene/Insert 3
  Gene/Insert name: unc-54 3' UTR
  Species: C. elegans (nematode)
  Cloning method: Gibson Cloning
  Sequencing primers: 5′ gtccaattactcttcaacatccc; 3′ AAACAGTTATGTTTGGTATATTGGGAATG
Terms and licenses: Academic/Nonprofit Terms; Industry Terms: Not Available to Industry
How to cite: pSA102 was a gift from Jeremy Nance (Addgene plasmid # 59788 ; http://n2t.net/addgene:59788 ; RRID:Addgene_59788)
