>Addgene plasmid #59788 | pSA102 | addgene partial sequence | sequence record 99070 | M13-F20 5'-TGTAAAACGACGGCCAGT-3'
ATGTATTCTGTCATTTAAGGCAAAAACCCCATAGACACTACTCCACTTTCAAATTATCAACTTCTACTCA
CCTTCCACTGAGCCTCAAACCCAAACCTTCTTCCGATCTTTCTTGCATCGTGCTCATCAATACTTGTGAT
TTTAGCAAGAAAAACGCCGTCCTCGAAATCTTGACAAACAATAGGGGAAACCCCAAAAAGCAAAAGCAGG
AAAATTAATTTCATAAACTTTCACTTGATTGAAAAATTCCAAAAATACTCCAAAACTTTTTCACGATGAG
CATGATTTGACGTCATGAGAGGCCCAGACGTGCGAAGAAATAAAAATTGCGGTCATAAACTGAAACGTAA
CATATGATAAGGTATTTTGTGTGCGGTTTTTTCTATGATGTTTCAAAAAAATTTATCAGAAGTAAAAAAC
ATAAGAAGTGTACACAGAACATTGTGTAGATTTTGGGATAGAATTATTATTAATGGGGGGAGGGAGCACA
ATTTTTTTCGACTTTTTATTACGAATTAATTCTATTTTTGAATCTACACAATTTCATTGTTAGAGGTGAC
TTAAAAGAAGCTAAAAAACAAAGAAATTAAGAGAAGTTTTTTGATAATAACAAAAATAGGGGGTGGGAGC
ACAGGGAGAAAGAGCATGTAGGGATGTTGAAGAGTAATTGGACCTACTTATACAATTCATCCATGCCACC
TGTCGAGTGCCGCCCTTCAGCTCTTTCATATTGCTCAACGATAGTGTAATCCTCGTTGTGGGAGGTGATA
TCCAGTTTAATATTAACATTGTACGCTCCTGGCA
