>Addgene plasmid #59788 | pSA102 | addgene partial sequence | sequence record 99072 | pSA-F 5'-ccttccccttctcatgttca-3'
TCCCCCTTGTTTCTATATTTTTTCGCTGTCCTGTCACACTCGCTAAAAACACTAATCACACGGAAATCTG
TTTTCAATAAAAACTCCAACTTTAACTCATTTTCAATTTCAACTGAAAGATTTTTTCATTAGAGAATGTC
TAGAACTAGGCCGTTTATCTTCAGATGGGAGCAGTGGACTGTCTATTTGATATTCTTAAAATGTACTCTA
TAAAAGATGAAACTGTAATGACCAATTCCCTACATAAATATTTTTAACTAATTGGTCGGATATTTGGGGA
TCAGAGAAGTACTTGTTTTTGCGATATTAATAATGATATATTTTTCTAGTAAAAAAATGTTAAGCGATTT
GTGAATAATTAAGTTGGCTTGAAAAAGATTTTTTGATAGCTATGTATTTTGTTAATTTAAATCAGATTTT
AAAACTTTATTATTGACTATTTATATATATTATATATTATATATTTTCATGGTTTAATCAAAATCTATTA
AATTATTTCTAAAATCTCTAAATATCGAATTCTCTAAAAAGCTTCATCAACAAAAGCATTTCAATTATCT
AACACAATGAGAATAATTCAAGAACTGAAATAGAAAGAAATCTAGAAAAAAAAGAGAGTGAGGTGCCCTA
TTAAATCGGTGCTCTCCTCTCTAACAGAAGCGCCTACACGCACCCAAGAGAGCTCTTTTTCTTTCTTTTT
TCGGAGCACACATACACGCATACACTCCTCAGAAGTGTATAGAGAAAATGGGAGAAGAAGCGAAAGAAGA
CGAAGAAGCGGTTGTGATGTATGCATCGGGCGTTTCTATCTCTCTCCGTGAGCAACGAGCTAGTCAACCC
ATCGATCCATTTTTGTGAGCACACACA
